Addgene plasmid #72060: Dscam1_7.27.22 EC10-AP-His
Purpose: Expresses the 10 N-terminal extracellular domains of the Dscam, isoform 7.27.22 protein, C-terminally fused to alkaline phosphatase + 6X histidine tag.
Depositing lab: Woj Wojtowicz. Depositing organization: University of California, Berkeley. Publication: An extracellular biochemical screen reveals that FLRTs and Unc5s mediate neuronal subtype recognition in the retina. Visser JJ, Cheng Y, Perry SC, Chastain AB, Parsa B, Masri SS, Ray TA, Kay JN, Wojtowicz WM. Elife. 2015 Dec 3;4. pii: e08149. doi: 10.7554/eLife.08149. PubMed 26633812.
Backbone
  Vector backbone: pCMVi-SV40ori
  Vector type: Mammalian Expression
Growth in bacteria
  Bacterial resistance: Ampicillin, 100 μg/mL
  Growth temperature: 37°C
  Growth strain: DH5alpha
  Copy number: High Copy
Gene/Insert
  Gene/Insert name: Dscam1_7.27.22 (alt names: Down syndrome cell adhesion molecule1, isoform 7.27.22; 43Bc; Dsm; Neu1; p270; NCBI gene ID 35652; Reference sequence AF260530.1)
  Species: D. melanogaster (fly)
  Insert size (bp): 3009
  Promoter: CMV
  Tag / fusion protein: AP-His (C terminal on backbone)
  Cloning method: Restriction Enzyme; 5′ cloning site NotI (not destroyed); 3′ cloning site SpeI (not destroyed)
  Sequencing primers: 5′ GTCAGAGGTAACTCCCGTTGC; 3′ GAGGTTCTTGGCGGCTGTC
Terms and licenses: Academic/Nonprofit Terms; Industry Terms: Not Available to Industry
Depositor comments: This transcript contains altrenative exons 4.7, 6.27 and 9.22.
How to cite: Dscam1_7.27.22 EC10-AP-His was a gift from Woj Wojtowicz (Addgene plasmid # 72060 ; http://n2t.net/addgene:72060 ; RRID:Addgene_72060)
