[The description below was written by a language model from this plasmid's Addgene catalogue record and pLannotate feature annotations shown in this document.]
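Description:
Dscam1_7.27.22 EC10-AP-His is a mammalian expression plasmid built on the pCMVi-SV40ori backbone, designed to produce a soluble, tagged ectodomain fragment of Drosophila melanogaster Dscam1. It is propagated in E. coli as a high-copy plasmid through a ColE1/pUC-type origin and selected with ampicillin via the β-lactamase gene. The annotated sequence (about 9.6 kb) also carries an f1 phage origin and small remnants of rop, bom and lacZα left over from earlier cloning vectors. An SV40 enhancer/early promoter region is present in the backbone. Consistent with the backbone name, this region includes the SV40 origin, which allows episomal amplification in cells expressing large T antigen.

The expression cassette consists of the CMV immediate-early enhancer and promoter followed by CMV intron A, which generally boosts transcript processing and expression. Downstream sits the roughly 3 kb insert, cloned between NotI and SpeI sites that remain intact. The insert encodes the ten N-terminal extracellular domains of Dscam1 isoform 7.27.22, meaning the transcript carries alternative exons 4.7, 6.27 and 9.22. The feature table does not annotate the insert itself, but the unannotated gap between the intron and the alkaline phosphatase coding sequence fits its position. The ectodomain is fused at its C terminus to human placental alkaline phosphatase and a 6xHis tag supplied by the backbone, and the cassette ends in an SV40 polyadenylation signal.

The alkaline phosphatase moiety gives an enzymatic readout for detecting binding, while the His tag permits capture or purification. According to the record, the construct comes from an extracellular biochemical screen for receptor–ligand interactions involved in neuronal recognition. The specific role of this Dscam1 isoform in that screen is not stated.
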