Features (pLannotate 1.2.2; 13 found; start..end, strand, type, name):
     35..418     +  enhancer       CMV enhancer: human cytomegalovirus immediate early enhancer
    420..619     +  promoter       CMV promoter: human cytomegalovirus (CMV) immediate early promoter
    758..1583    +  intron         CMV intron A: human cytomegalovirus intron A (Chapman et al., 1991)
   4688..6139    +  CDS            SEAP: secreted alkaline phosphatase from human placenta The natural enzyme has a C-terminal transmembrane sequence that is replaced by a GPI anchor.
   6198..6319    +  polyA_signal   SV40 poly(A) signal: SV40 polyadenylation signal
   6528..7116    -  rep_origin     ori: high-copy-number ColE1/pMB1/pBR322/pUC origin of replication
   7287..8147    -  CDS            AmpR: β-lactamase; bla; confers resistance to ampicillin, carbenicillin, and related antibiotics
   8148..8252    -  promoter       AmpR promoter: bla
   8347..8382    +  CDS            rop (fragment): Rop protein, which maintains plasmids at low copy number; rop
   8405..8734    +  promoter       SV40 promoter: SV40 enhancer and early promoter
   8857..8956    +  misc_feature   bom (fragment): basis of mobility region from pBR322
   8984..9412    -  rep_origin     f1 ori (sequence partly withheld): f1 bacteriophage origin of replication; arrow indicates direction of (+) strand synthesis
   9416..9       -  CDS            lacZα (fragment) (across the origin): LacZα fragment of β-galactosidase; lacZ fragment
>Addgene plasmid #72060 | Dscam1_7.27.22 EC10-AP-His | addgene full sequence | sequence record 232933 | Addgene NGS Result
CCAGTGAATTGTCGAGGTCTCGACGGTATCGATTGACATTGATTATTGACTAGCTAGTTATTAATAGTAA
TCAATTACGGGGTCATTAGTTCATAGCCCATATATGGAGTTCCGCGTTACATAACTTACGGTAAATGGCC
CGCCTGGCTGACCGCCCAACGACCCCCGCCCATTGACGTCAATAATGACGTATGTTCCCATAGTAACGCC
AATAGGGACTTTCCATTGACGTCAATGGGTGGAGTATTTACGGTAAACTGCCCACTTGGCAGTACATCAA
GTGTATCATATGCCAAGTCCGCCCCCTATTGACGTCAATGACGGTAAATGGCCCGCCTGGCATTATGCCC
AGTACATGACCTTACGGGACTTTCCTACTTGGCAGTACATCTACGTATTAGTCATCGCTATTACCATGGT
GATGCGGTTTTGGCAGTACACCAATGGGCGTGGATAGCGGTTTGACTCACGGGGATTTCCAAGTCTCCAC
CCCATTGACGTCAATGGGAGTTTGTTTTGGCACCAAAATCAACGGGACTTTCCAAAATGTCGTAATAACC
CCGCCCCGTTGACGCAAATGGGCGGTAGGCGTGTACGGTGGGAGGTCTATATAAGCAGAGCTCGTTTAGT
GAACCGTCAGATCGCCTGGAGACGCCATCCACGCTGTTTTGACCTCCATAGAAGACACCGGGACCGATCC
AGCCTCCGCGGCCGGGAACGGTGCATTGGAACGCGGATTCCCCGTGCCAAGAGTGACGTAAGTACCGCCT
ATAGACTCTATAGGCACACCCCTTTGGCTCTTATGCATGCTATACTGTTTTTGGCTTGGGGCCTATACAC
CCCCGCTTCCATATGCTATAGGTGATGGTATAGCTTAGCCTATAGGTGTGGGTTATTGACCATTATTGAC
CACTCCCCTATTGGTGACGATACTTTCCATTACTAATCCATAACATGGCTCTTTGCCACAACTATCTCTA
TTGGCTATATGCCAATACTCTGTCCTTCAGAGACTGACACGGACTCTGTATTTTTACAGGATGGGGTCCC
ATTTATTATTTACAAATTCACATATACAACAACGCCGTCCCCCGTGCCCGCAGTTTTTATTAAACATAGC
GTGGGATCTCCACGCGAATCTCGGGTACGTGTTCCGGACATGGGCTCTTCTCCGGTAGCGGCGGAGCTTC
CACATCCGAGCCCTGGTCCCATGCCTCCAGCGGCTCATGGTCGCTCGGCAGCTCCTTGCTCCTAACAGTG
GAGGCCAGACTTAGGCACAGCACAATGCCCACCACCACCAGTGTGCCGCACAAGGCCGTGGCGGTAGGGT
ATGTGTCTGAAAATGAGCTCGGAGATTGGGCTCGCACCGCTGACGCAGATGGAAGACTTAAGGCAGCGGC
AGAAGAAGATGCAGGCAGCTGAGTTGTTGTATTCTGATAAGAGTCAGAGGTAACTCCCGTTGCGGTGCTG
TTAACGGTGGAGGGCAGTGTAGTCTGAGCAGTACTCGTTGCTGCCGCGCGCGCCACCAGACATAATAGCT
GACAGACTAACAGACTGTTCCTTTCCATGGGTCTTTTCTGCAGAAGCTTGAATTCTCGAGGATCCGCGGC
CGCTACTGCCAACTTCACACAACCCGCTCAGCGGAAACACGGCATACGAAATGAATATGCCCAACGAACG
CCTCAAATGGCTAATGCTGTTCGCAGCTGTTGCCCTCATTGCTTGTGGTAGTCAGACCCTAGCTGCCAAT
CCCCCAGATGCCGACCAAAAAGGACCCGTCTTCCTCAAGGAACCCACCAACCGCATTGACTTCTCCAACT
CCACGGGCGCAGAGATCGAGTGCAAGGCCAGCGGCAATCCCATGCCCGAGATTATTTGGATCAGGAGCGA
CGGTACCGCCGTGGGTGATGTGCCCGGATTGCGTCAGATCTCATCCGACGGCAAGCTGGTCTTCCCTCCC
TTCCGCGCCGAGGACTACCGCCAGGAGGTCCATGCCCAGGTGTACGCCTGCCTGGCCCGCAACCAGTTCG
GATCCATTATCTCCCGGGACGTCCATGTGCGAGCCGTTGTCAATCAGTTCTATGAGGCGGAGATTATGAC
CGAGTATGTTATCAGGGGTAATGCTGCCGTTCTGAAGTGTTCCATCCCGTCGTTCGTGGCTGATTTTGTT
CGAGTTGAGTCCTGGATCGATGATGAGGGCAATGTCTTGTCCTTTTCGGACAATTACGATGGAAAGTATC
TGGTATTGCCCTCTGGAGAGCTGCACATCCGTGAGGTTGGACCCGAGGACGGATACAAGAGCTACCAGTG
CCGAACCAAACATCGTCTGACCGGAGAAACCCGATTAAGTGCCACAAAAGGACGATTGGTCATCACAGAA
CCTGTGGGCAGTGTTGCGCCTAAGATCAGCGTAGAAAATCGTCTGAAAAATGCAGAGGCTCGAATTGGTT
CCACCTTCACCCTCTTTTGCCCTGGTCAAGCCTATCCAGTACCCTTCTTTAGATGGTACAAGTTCATCGA
AGGAACAACCCGTAAACAAGCTGTGGTGCTAAATGACCGTGTGAAGCAGGTCTCTGGTACTCTCATTATT
AAGGACGCAGTAGTCGAGGACTCCGGAAAATACCTGTGCGTGGTGAACAATTCCGTGGGAGGCGAAAGCG
TTGAGACTGTGCTTACCGTCACTGCCCCCCTATCCGCTAAGATCGATCCTCCCACACAGACAGTTGACTT
CGGACGCCCCGCCGTATTCACTTGCCAGTACACTGGAAATCCCATCAAGACCGTTAGCTGGATGAAGGAC
GGCAAGGCTATCGGACACAGCGAACCCGTGCTGCGCATCGAATCCGTGAAGAAGGAGGACAAGGGCATGT
ACCAGTGCTTCGTAAGAAACGACCAGGAATCGGCGGAGGCGAGTGCTGAGCTGAAGCTCGGAGGCCGTTT
CGATCCCCCCGTCATCCGACAGGCCTTCCAGGAAGAGACCATGGAACCCGGACCAAGTGTATTCCTCAAG
TGCGTCGCCGGCGGAAACCCCACGCCCGAAATTTCCTGGGAACTCGACGGCAAGAAAATCGCCAACAACG
ATCGCTATCAGGTCGGACAGTATGTGACGGTCAACGGAGATGTGGTTTCCTATCTGAACATAACCTCGGT
CCACGCCAACGATGGCGGTCTCTACAAGTGCATAGCCAAGAGCAAAGTGGGCGTGGCCGAACACTCGGCC
AAGTTGAATGTATATGGACTGCCCTACATCCGGCAAATGGAGAAGAAGGCAATTGTTGCTGGAGAAACCC
TGATTGTCACATGTCCTGTAGCTGGATACCCCATCGATTCGATTGTCTGGGAGCGAGATAACCGTGCCCT
GCCCATCAACCGCAAACAGAAGGTCTTCCCCAACGGAACGCTGATTATCGAGAATGTGGAACGGAACTCA
GACCAAGCGACCTACACTTGCGTTGCCAAGAATCAGGAAGGATACTCTGCTCGAGGATCTCTGGAAGTGC
AAGTCATGGTTCCCCCGAAAATCACACCTTTCACCTTTGGCGAGGATCCCACCAATGTGGAGGACTCAGT
CTCTGTGACTTGTTTGATATCCAGTGGAGACTTACCCATCGATATCGAGTGGCTATTTAATGACTTCGGA
ATCAGCTCGTATTCAGGAATGACTGTCCTCAGAGGTGGAAAGAGAACCAGCATGCTGACCATAGATAATG
TCCATGCTCGTCATGCCGGAAAGTATAGTTGTCGCGCAAAGAACCACGCAGCAGCCGTCAACTACACTAC
TGAGTTGATTGTGAATGTACCTCCCAGATGGATCCTCGAGCCCACCGATAAGGCCTTCGCCCAGGGATCC
GATGCCAAGGTTGAATGCAAGGCTGATGGCTTCCCCAAACCCCAAGTTACATGGAAGAAAGCAGTTGGCG
ACACCCCCGGAGAGTACAAGGATCTAAAGAAGAGCGACAACATCCGCGTGGAAGAGGGCACTCTGCATGT
CGACAACATCCAAAAGACCAACGAGGGCTACTATCTGTGCGAGGCTATCAATGGAATAGGCTCCGGCCTC
TCGGCTGTGATTATGATCAGCGTTCAGGCCCCTCCAGAGTTCACGGAGAAGCTGCGCAACCAGACCGCCC
GACGAGGAGAACCCGCCGTACTCCAGTGCGAGGCGAAGGGCGAGAAGCCCATTGGCATCTTGTGGAACAT
GAACAACATGCGACTGGACCCAAAGAACGACAATCGGTACACCATTCGTGAGGAGATCCTTTCCACCGGA
GTTATGTCCAGTCTGTCGATCAAGCGCACCGAGAGATCCGACTCCGCCCTATTCACCTGTGTCGCCACTA
ATGCCTTTGGATCCGATGACGCCAGCATAAATATGATTGTCCAGGAAGTTCCGGAGATGCCATATGCTTT
GAAGGTACTCGACAAATCCGGACGTTCCGTGCAGCTGAGCTGGGCGCAACCCTACGATGGCAACTCCCCT
CTGGACAGGTACATCATTGAGTTTAAGCGTTCTCGTGCCTCCTGGAGCGAAATTGATCGCGTCATCGTGC
CCGGACACACCACAGAAGCCCAAGTGCAGAAGCTCAGCCCCGCCACCACCTACAACATTCGCATCGTGGC
CGAAAACGCCATCGGCACATCCCAATCCTCTGAAGCGGTCACTATCATCACTAGTGGATCTTCCGGAATC
ATCCCAGTTGAGGAGGAGAACCCGGACTTCTGGAACCGCGAGGCAGCCGAGGCCCTGGGTGCCGCCAAGA
AGCTGCAGCCTGCACAGACAGCCGCCAAGAACCTCATCATCTTCCTGGGCGATGGGATGGGGGTGTCTAC
GGTGACAGCTGCCAGGATCCTAAAAGGGCAGAAGAAGGACAAACTGGGGCCTGAGATACCCCTGGCCATG
GACCGCTTCCCATATGTGGCTCTGTCCAAGACATACAATGTAGACAAACATGTGCCAGACAGTGGAGCCA
CAGCCACGGCCTACCTGTGCGGGGTCAAGGGCAACTTCCAGACCATTGGCTTGAGTGCAGCCGCCCGCTT
TAACCAGTGCAACACGACACGCGGCAACGAGGTCATCTCCGTGATGAATCGGGCCAAGAAAGCAGGGAAG
TCAGTGGGAGTGGTAACCACCACACGAGTGCAGCACGCCTCGCCAGCCGGCACCTACGCCCACACGGTGA
ACCGCAACTGGTACTCGGACGCCGACGTGCCTGCCTCGGCCCGCCAGGAGGGGTGCCAGGACATCGCTAC
GCAGCTCATCTCCAACATGGACATTGACGTGATCCTAGGTGGAGGCCGAAAGTACATGTTTCGCATGGGA
ACCCCAGACCCTGAGTACCCAGATGACTACAGCCAAGGTGGGACCAGGCTGGACGGGAAGAATCTGGTGC
AGGAATGGCTGGCGAAGCGCCAGGGTGCCCGGTATGTGTGGAACCGCACTGAGCTCATGCAGGCTTCCCT
GGACCCGTCTGTGACCCATCTCATGGGTCTCTTTGAGCCTGGAGACATGAAATACGAGATCCACCGAGAC
TCCACACTGGACCCCTCCCTGATGGAGATGACAGAGGCTGCCCTGCGCCTGCTGAGCAGGAACCCCCGCG
GCTTCTTCCTCTTCGTGGAGGGTGGTCGCATCGACCATGGTCATCATGAAAGCAGGGCTTACCGGGCACT
GACTGAGACGATCATGTTCGACGACGCCATTGAGAGGGCGGGCCAGCTCACCAGCGAGGAGGACACGCTG
AGCCTCGTCACTGCCGACCACTCCCACGTCTTCTCCTTCGGAGGCTACCCCCTGCGAGGGAGCTCCATCT
TCGGGCTGGCCCCTGGCAAGGCCCGGGACAGGAAGGCCTACACGGTCCTCCTATACGGAAACGGTCCAGG
CTATGTGCTCAAGGACGGCGCCCGGCCGGATGTTACCGAGAGCGAGAGCGGGAGCCCCGAGTATCGGCAG
CAGTCAGCAGTGCCCCTGGACGAAGAGACCCACGCAGGCGAGGACGTGGCGGTGTTCGCGCGCGGCCCGC
AGGCGCACCTGGTTCACGGCGTGCAGGAGCAGACCTTCATAGCGCACGTCATGGCCTTCGCCGCCTGCCT
GGAGCCCTACACCGCCTGCGACCTGGCGCCCCCCGCCGGCACCACCGACGCCGCGCACCCGGGTCATCAT
CACCATCACCATTAATCTAGAGATCTTATTAAAGCAGAACTTGTTTATTGCAGCTTATAATGGTTACAAA
TAAAGCAATAGCATCACAAATTTCACAAATAAAGCATTTTTTTCACTGCATTCTAGTTGTGGTTTGTCCA
AACTCATCAATGTATCTTATCATGTCTGGTCGACTCTAGCTAGACTCTTCCGCTTCCTCGCTCACTGACT
CGCTGCGCTCGGTCGTTCGGCTGCGGCGAGCGGTATCAGCTCACTCAAAGGCGGTAATACGGTTATCCAC
AGAATCAGGGGATAACGCAGGAAAGAACATGTGAGCAAAAGGCCAGCAAAAGGCCAGGAACCGTAAAAAG
GCCGCGTTGCTGGCGTTTTTCCATAGGCTCCGCCCCCCTGACGAGCATCACAAAAATCGACGCTCAAGTC
AGAGGTGGCGAAACCCGACAGGACTATAAAGATACCAGGCGTTTCCCCCTGGAAGCTCCCTCGTGCGCTC
TCCTGTTCCGACCCTGCCGCTTACCGGATACCTGTCCGCCTTTCTCCCTTCGGGAAGCGTGGCGCTTTCT
CATAGCTCACGCTGTAGGTATCTCAGTTCGGTGTAGGTCGTTCGCTCCAAGCTGGGCTGTGTGCACGAAC
CCCCCGTTCAGCCCGACCGCTGCGCCTTATCCGGTAACTATCGTCTTGAGTCCAACCCGGTAAGACACGA
CTTATCGCCACTGGCAGCAGCCACTGGTAACAGGATTAGCAGAGCGAGGTATGTAGGCGGTGCTACAGAG
TTCTTGAAGTGGTGGCCTAACTACGGCTACACTAGAAGAACAGTATTTGGTATCTGCGCTCTGCTGAAGC
CAGTTACCTTCGGAAAAAGAGTTGGTAGCTCTTGATCCGGCAAACAAACCACCGCTGGTAGCGGTGGTTT
TTTTGTTTGCAAGCAGCAGATTACGCGCAGAAAAAAAGGATCTCAAGAAGATCCTTTGATCTTTTCTACG
GGGTCTGACGCTCAGTGGAACGAAAACTCACGTTAAGGGATTTTGGTCATGAGATTATCAAAAAGGATCT
TCACCTAGATCCTTTTAAATTAAAAATGAAGTTTTAAATCAATCTAAAGTATATATGAGTAAACTTGGTC
TGACAGTTACCAATGCTTAATCAGTGAGGCACCTATCTCAGCGATCTGTCTATTTCGTTCATCCATAGTT
GCCTGACTCCCCGTCGTGTAGATAACTACGATACGGGAGGGCTTACCATCTGGCCCCAGTGCTGCAATGA
TACCGCGAGACCCACGCTCACCGGCTCCAGATTTATCAGCAATAAACCAGCCAGCCGGAAGGGCCGAGCG
CAGAAGTGGTCCTGCAACTTTATCCGCCTCCATCCAGTCTATTAATTGTTGCCGGGAAGCTAGAGTAAGT
AGTTCGCCAGTTAATAGTTTGCGCAACGTTGTTGCCATTGCTACAGGCATCGTGGTGTCACGCTCGTCGT
TTGGTATGGCTTCATTCAGCTCCGGTTCCCAACGATCAAGGCGAGTTACATGATCCCCCATGTTGTGCAA
AAAAGCGGTTAGCTCCTTCGGTCCTCCGATCGTTGTCAGAAGTAAGTTGGCCGCAGTGTTATCACTCATG
GTTATGGCAGCACTGCATAATTCTCTTACTGTCATGCCATCCGTAAGATGCTTTTCTGTGACTGGTGAGT
ACTCAACCAAGTCATTCTGAGAATAGTGTATGCGGCGACCGAGTTGCTCTTGCCCGGCGTCAATACGGGA
TAATACCGCGCCACATAGCAGAACTTTAAAAGTGCTCATCATTGGAAAACGTTCTTCGGGGCGAAAACTC
TCAAGGATCTTACCGCTGTTGAGATCCAGTTCGATGTAACCCACTCGTGCACCCAACTGATCTTCAGCAT
CTTTTACTTTCACCAGCGTTTCTGGGTGAGCAAAAACAGGAAGGCAAAATGCCGCAAAAAAGGGAATAAG
GGCGACACGGAAATGTTGAATACTCATACTCTTCCTTTTTCAATATTATTGAAGCATTTATCAGGGTTAT
TGTCTCATGAGCGGATACATATTTGAATGTATTTAGAAAAATAAACAAATAGGGGTTCCGCGCACATTTC
CCCGAAAAGTGCCACCTGACGTCTAAGAAACCATTATTATCATGACATTAACCTATAAAAATAGGCGTAT
CACGAGGCCCTTTCGTCTCGCGCGTTTCGGTGATGACGGTGAAAACCTCTGACACATGCAGCTCCCGGAG
GAATGTGTGTCAGTTAGGGTGTGGAAAGTCCCCAGGCTCCCCAGCAGGCAGAAGTATGCAAAGCATGCAT
CTCAATTAGTCAGCAACCAGGTGTGGAAAGTCCCCAGGCTCCCCAGCAGGCAGAAGTATGCAAAGCATGC
ATCTCAATTAGTCAGCAACCATAGTCCCGCCCCTAACTCCGCCCATCCCGCCCCTAACTCCGCCCAGTTC
CGCCCATTCTCCGCCCCATGGCTGACTAATTTTTTTTATTTATGCAGAGGCCGAGGCCGCCTCTGCCTCT
GAGCTATTCCAGAAGTAGTGAGGAGGCTTTTTTGGAGGCCTAGGCTTTTGCAAAAAGCTCCCGGGAGCTT
GTATATCCATTTTCGTCCCGGAGACGGTCACAGCTTGTCTGTAAGCGGATGCCGGGAGCAGACAAGCCCG
TCAGGGCGCGTCAGCGGGTGTTGGCGGGTGTCGGGGCTGGCTTAACTATGCGGCATCAGAGCAGATTGTA
CTGAGAGTGCACCATATGCGGTGTGAAATACCGCACAGATGCGTAAGGAGAAAATACCGCATCAGGAAAT
TGTAAGCGTTAATATTTTGTTAAAATTCGCGTTAAATTTTTGTTAAATCAGCTCATTTTTTAACCAATAG
GCCGAAATCGGCAAAATCCCTTATAAATCAAAAGAATAGACCGAGATAGGGT
[37 nt withheld, positions 9083-9119]
AAAGAACGTGGACTCCAACGTCAAAGG
[49 nt withheld, positions 9147-9195]
T
[91 nt withheld, positions 9197-9287]
G
[124 nt withheld, positions 9289-9412]
CCATTCGCCATTCAGGCTGCGCAACTGTTGGGAAGGGCGATCGGTGCGGGCCTCTTCGCTATTACGCCAG
CTGGCGAAAGGGGGATGTGCTGCAAGGCGATTAAGTTGGGTAACGCCAGGGTTTTCCCAGTCACGACGTT
GTAAAACGACGG
