>Addgene plasmid #72060 | Dscam1_7.27.22 EC10-AP-His | addgene partial sequence | sequence record 137503 | SV40pA-R 5'-GAAATTTGTGATGCTATTGC-3'
ATAAGATCTCTAGATTAATGGTGATGGTGATGATGACCCGGGTGCGCGGCGTCGGTGGTGCCGGCGGGGG
GCGCCAGGTCGCAGGCGGTGTAGGGCTCCAGGCAGGCGGCGAAGGCCATGACGTGCGCTATGAAGGTCTG
CTCCTGCACGCCGTGAACCAGGTGCGCCTGCGGGCCGCGCGCGAACACCGCCACGTCCTCGCCTGCGTGG
GTCTCTTCGTCCAGGGGCACTGCTGACTGCTGCCGATACTCGGGGCTCCCGCTCTCGCTCTCGGTAACAT
CCGGCCGGGCGCCGTCCTTGAGCACATAGCCTGGACCGTTTCCGTATAGGAGGACCGTGTAGGCCTTCCT
GTCCCGGGCCTTGCCAGGGGCCAGCCCGAAGATGGAGCTCCCTCGCAGGGGGTAGCCTCCGAAGGAGAAG
ACGTGGGAGTGGTCGGCAGTGACGAGGCTCAGCGTGTCCTCCTCGCTGGTGAGCTGGCCCGCCCTCTCAA
TGGCGTCGTCGAACATGATCGTCTCAGTCAGTGCCCGGTAAGCCCTGCTTTCATGATGACCATGGTCGAT
GCGACCACCCTCCACGAAGAGGAAGAAGCCGCGGGGGTTCCTGCTCAGCAGGCGCAGGGCAGCCTCTGTC
ATCTCCATCAGGGAGGGGTCCAGTGTGGAGTCTCGGTGGATCTCGTATTTCATGTCTCCAGGCTCAAAGA
GACCCATGAGATGGGTCACAGACGGGTCCAGGGAAGCCTGCATGAGCTCAGTGCGGTTCCACACATACCG
GGCACCCTGGCGCTTCGCCAGCCATTCCTGCACCAGATTCTTCCCGTCCAGCCTGGTCCCACCTTGGCTG
TAGTCATCTGG
