>Addgene plasmid #72060 | Dscam1_7.27.22 EC10-AP-His | addgene partial sequence | sequence record 139141 | pMRB101-F 5'-aagatgcaggcagctgagtt-3'
ACGGTGGAGGGCAGTGTAGTCTGAGCAGTACTCGTTGCTGCCGCGCGCGCCACCAGACATAATAGCTGAC
AGACTAACAGACTGTTCCTTTCCATGGGTCTTTTCTGCAGAAGCTTGAATTCTCGAGGATCCGCGGCCGC
TACTGCCAACTTCACACAACCCGCTCAGCGGAAACACGGCATACGAAATGAATATGCCCAACGAACGCCT
CAAATGGCTAATGCTGTTCGCAGCTGTTGCCCTCATTGCTTGTGGTAGTCAGACCCTAGCTGCCAATCCC
CCAGATGCCGACCAAAAAGGACCCGTCTTCCTCAAGGAACCCACCAACCGCATTGACTTCTCCAACTCCA
CGGGCGCAGAGATCGAGTGCAAGGCCAGCGGCAATCCCATGCCCGAGATTATTTGGATCAGGAGCGACGG
TACCGCCGTGGGTGATGTGCCCGGATTGCGTCAGATCTCATCCGACGGCAAGCTGGTCTTCCCTCCCTTC
CGCGCCGAGGACTACCGCCAGGAGGTCCATGCCCAGGTGTACGCCTGCCTGGCCCGCAACCAGTTCGGAT
CCATTATCTCCCGGGACGTCCATGTGCGAGCCGTTGTCAATCAGTTCTATGAGGCGGAGATTATGACCGA
GTATGTTATCAGGGGTAATGCTGCCGTTCTGAAGTGTTCCATCCCGTCGTTCGTGGCTGATTTTGTTCGA
GTTGAGTCCTGGATCGATGATGAGGGCAATGTCTTGTCCTTTTCGGACAATTACGATGGAAAGTATCTGG
TATTGCCCTCTGGAGAGCTGCACATCCGTGAGGTTGGACCCGAGGACGGATACAAGAGCTACCAGTG
